>Addgene plasmid #77098 | TRIM33 gRNA (BRDN0001162239) | addgene full sequence | sequence record 187112 | Addgene Assembled Sequence
CCCGGGTGCAAAGATGGATAAAGTTTTAAACAGAGAGGAATCTTTGCAGCTAATGGACCTTCTAGGTCTT
GAAAGGAGTGGGAATTGGCTCCGGTGCCCGTCAGTGGGCAGAGCGCACATCGCCCACAGTCCCCGAGAAG
TTGGGGGGAGGGGTCGGCAATTGATCCGGTGCCTAGAGAAGGTGGCGCGGGGTAAACTGGGAAAGTGATG
TCGTGTACTGGCTCCGCCTTTTTCCCGAGGGTGGGGGAGAACCGTATATAAGTGCAGTAGTCGCCGTGAA
CGTTCTTTTTCGCAACGGGTTTGCCGCCAGAACACAGGTAAGTGCCGTGTGTGGTTCCCGCGGGCCTGGC
CTCTTTACGGGTTATGGCCCTTGCGTGCCTTGAATTACTTCCACCTGGCTGCAGTACGTGATTCTTGATC
CCGAGCTTCGGGTTGGAAGTGGGTGGGAGAGTTCGAGGCCTTGCGCTTAAGGAGCCCCTTCGCCTCGTGC
TTGAGTTGAGGCCTGGCCTGGGCGCTGGGGCCGCCGCGTGCGAATCTGGTGGCACCTTCGCGCCTGTCTC
GCTGCTTTCGATAAGTCTCTAGCCATTTAAAATTTTTGATGACCTGCTGCGACGCTTTTTTTCTGGCAAG
ATAGTCTTGTAAATGCGGGCCAAGATCTGCACACTGGTATTTCGGTTTTTGGGGCCGCGGGCGGCGACGG
GGCCCGTGCGTCCCAGCGCACATGTTCGGCGAGGCGGGGCCTGCGAGCGCGGCCACCGAGAATCGGACGG
GGGTAGTCTCAAGCTGGCCGGCCTGCTCTGGTGCCTGGCCTCGCGCCGCCGTGTATCGCCCCGCCCTGGG
CGGCAAGGCTGGCCCGGTCGGCACCAGTTGCGTGAGCGGAAAGATGGCCGCTTCCCGGCCCTGCTGCAGG
GAGCTCAAAATGGAGGACGCGGCGCTCGGGAGAGCGGGCGGGTGAGTCACCCACACAAAGGAAAAGGGCC
TTTCCGTCCTCAGCCGTCGCTTCATGTGACTCCACGGAGTACCGGGCGCCGTCCAGGCACCTCGATTAGT
TCTCGAGCTTTTGGAGTACGTCGTCTTTAGGTTGGGGGGAGGGGTTTTATGCGATGGAGTTTCCCCACAC
TGAGTGGGTGGAGACTGAAGTTAGGCCAGCTTGGCACTTGATGTAATTCTCCTTGGAATTTGCCCTTTTT
GAGTTTGGATCTTGGTTCATTCTCAAGCCTCAGACAGTGGTTCAAAGTTTTTTTCTTCCATTTCAGGTGT
CGTGACGTACGGCCACCATGACCGAGTACAAGCCCACGGTGCGCCTCGCCACCCGCGACGACGTCCCCAG
GGCCGTACGCACCCTCGCCGCCGCGTTCGCCGACTACCCCGCCACGCGCCACACCGTCGATCCGGACCGC
CACATCGAGCGGGTCACCGAGCTGCAAGAACTCTTCCTCACGCGCGTCGGGCTCGACATCGGCAAGGTGT
GGGTCGCGGACGACGGCGCCGCCGTGGCGGTCTGGACCACGCCGGAGAGCGTCGAAGCGGGGGCGGTGTT
CGCCGAGATCGGCCCGCGCATGGCCGAGTTGAGCGGTTCCCGGCTGGCCGCGCAGCAACAGATGGAAGGC
CTCCTGGCGCCGCACCGGCCCAAGGAGCCCGCGTGGTTCCTGGCCACCGTCGGAGTCTCGCCCGACCACC
AGGGCAAGGGTCTGGGCAGCGCCGTCGTGCTCCCCGGAGTGGAGGCGGCCGAGCGCGCCGGGGTGCCCGC
CTTCCTGGAGACCTCCGCGCCCCGCAACCTCCCCTTCTACGAGCGGCTCGGCTTCACCGTCACCGCCGAC
GTCGAGGTGCCCGAAGGACCGCGCACCTGGTGCATGACCCGCAAGCCCGGTGCCTGAACGCGTTAAGTCG
ACAATCAACCTCTGGATTACAAAATTTGTGAAAGATTGACTGGTATTCTTAACTATGTTGCTCCTTTTAC
GCTATGTGGATACGCTGCTTTAATGCCTTTGTATCATGCTATTGCTTCCCGTATGGCTTTCATTTTCTCC
TCCTTGTATAAATCCTGGTTGCTGTCTCTTTATGAGGAGTTGTGGCCCGTTGTCAGGCAACGTGGCGTGG
TGTGCACTGTGTTTGCTGACGCAACCCCCACTGGTTGGGGCATTGCCACCACCTGTCAGCTCCTTTCCGG
GACTTTCGCTTTCCCCCTCCCTATTGCCACGGCGGAACTCATCGCCGCCTGCCTTGCCCGCTGCTGGACA
GGGGCTCGGCTGTTGGGCACTGACAATTCCGTGGTGTTGTCGGGGAAATCATCGTCCTTTCCTTGGCTGC
TCGCCTGTGTTGCCACCTGGATTCTGCGCGGGACGTCCTTCTGCTACGTCCCTTCGGCCCTCAATCCAGC
GGACCTTCCTTCCCGCGGCCTGCTGCCGGCTCTGCGGCCTCTTCCGCGTCTTCGCCTTCGCCCTCAGACG
AGTCGGATCTCCCTTTGGGCCGCCTCCCCGCGTCGACTTTAAGACCAATGACTTACAAGGCAGCTGTAGA
TCTTAGCCACTTTTTAAAAGAAAAGGGGGGACTGGAAGGGCTAATTCACTCCCAACGAAGACAAGATCTG
CTTTTTGCTTGTACTGGGTCTCTCTGGTTAGACCAGATCTGAGCCTGGGAGCTCTCTGGCTAACTAGGGA
ACCCACTGCTTAAGCCTCAATAAAGCTTGCCTTGAGTGCTTCAAGTAGTGTGTGCCCGTCTGTTGTGTGA
CTCTGGTAACTAGAGATCCCTCAGACCCTTTTAGTCAGTGTGGAAAATCTCTAGCAGTACGTATAGTAGT
TCATGTCATCTTATTATTCAGTATTTATAACTTGCAAAGAAATGAATATCAGAGAGTGAGAGGAACTTGT
TTATTGCAGCTTATAATGGTTACAAATAAAGCAATAGCATCACAAATTTCACAAATAAAGCATTTTTTTC
ACTGCATTCTAGTTGTGGTTTGTCCAAACTCATCAATGTATCTTATCATGTCTGGCTCTAGCTATCCCGC
CCCTAACTCCGCCCATCCCGCCCCTAACTCCGCCCAGTTCCGCCCATTCTCCGCCCCATGGCTGACTAAT
TTTTTTTATTTATGCAGAGGCCGAGGCCGCCTCGGCCTCTGAGCTATTCCAGAAGTAGTGAGGAGGCTTT
TTTGGAGGCCTAGGGACGTACCCAATTCGCCCTATAGTGAGTCGTATTACGCGCGCTCACTGGCCGTCGT
TTTACAACGTCGTGACTGGGAAAACCCTGGCGTTACCCAACTTAATCGCCTTGCAGCACATCCCCCTTTC
GCCAGCTGGCGTAATAGCGAAGAGGCCCGCACCGATCGCCCTTCCCAACAGTTGCGCAGCCTGAATGGCG
AATGGG
[124 nt withheld, positions 3367-3490]
C
[91 nt withheld, positions 3492-3582]
A
[49 nt withheld, positions 3584-3632]
CCTTTGACGTTGGAGTCCACGTTCTTT
[37 nt withheld, positions 3660-3696]
ACCCTATCTCGGTCTATTCTTTTGATTTATAAGGGATTTTGCCGATTTCGGCCTATTGGTTAAAAAATGA
GCTGATTTAACAAAAATTTAACGCGAATTTTAACAAAATATTAACGCTTACAATTTAGGTGGCACTTTTC
GGGGAAATGTGCGCGGAACCCCTATTTGTTTATTTTTCTAAATACATTCAAATATGTATCCGCTCATGAG
ACAATAACCCTGATAAATGCTTCAATAATATTGAAAAAGGAAGAGTATGAGTATTCAACATTTCCGTGTC
GCCCTTATTCCCTTTTTTGCGGCATTTTGCCTTCCTGTTTTTGCTCACCCAGAAACGCTGGTGAAAGTAA
AAGATGCTGAAGATCAGTTGGGTGCACGAGTGGGTTACATCGAACTGGATCTCAACAGCGGTAAGATCCT
TGAGAGTTTTCGCCCCGAAGAACGTTTTCCAATGATGAGCACTTTTAAAGTTCTGCTATGTGGCGCGGTA
TTATCCCGTATTGACGCCGGGCAAGAGCAACTCGGTCGCCGCATACACTATTCTCAGAATGACTTGGTTG
AGTACTCACCAGTCACAGAAAAGCATCTTACGGATGGCATGACAGTAAGAGAATTATGCAGTGCTGCCAT
AACCATGAGTGATAACACTGCGGCCAACTTACTTCTGACAACGATCGGAGGACCGAAGGAGCTAACCGCT
TTTTTGCACAACATGGGGGATCATGTAACTCGCCTTGATCGTTGGGAACCGGAGCTGAATGAAGCCATAC
CAAACGACGAGCGTGACACCACGATGCCTGTAGCAATGGCAACAACGTTGCGCAAACTATTAACTGGCGA
ACTACTTACTCTAGCTTCCCGGCAACAATTAATAGACTGGATGGAGGCGGATAAAGTTGCAGGACCACTT
CTGCGCTCGGCCCTTCCGGCTGGCTGGTTTATTGCTGATAAATCTGGAGCCGGTGAGCGTGGGTCTCGCG
GTATCATTGCAGCACTGGGGCCAGATGGTAAGCCCTCCCGTATCGTAGTTATCTACACGACGGGGAGTCA
GGCAACTATGGATGAACGAAATAGACAGATCGCTGAGATAGGTGCCTCACTGATTAAGCATTGGTAACTG
TCAGACCAAGTTTACTCATATATACTTTAGATTGATTTAAAACTTCATTTTTAATTTAAAAGGATCTAGG
TGAAGATCCTTTTTGATAATCTCATGACCAAAATCCCTTAACGTGAGTTTTCGTTCCACTGAGCGTCAGA
CCCCGTAGAAAAGATCAAAGGATCTTCTTGAGATCCTTTTTTTCTGCGCGTAATCTGCTGCTTGCAAACA
AAAAAACCACCGCTACCAGCGGTGGTTTGTTTGCCGGATCAAGAGCTACCAACTCTTTTTCCGAAGGTAA
CTGGCTTCAGCAGAGCGCAGATACCAAATACTGTTCTTCTAGTGTAGCCGTAGTTAGGCCACCACTTCAA
GAACTCTGTAGCACCGCCTACATACCTCGCTCTGCTAATCCTGTTACCAGTGGCTGCTGCCAGTGGCGAT
AAGTCGTGTCTTACCGGGTTGGACTCAAGACGATAGTTACCGGATAAGGCGCAGCGGTCGGGCTGAACGG
GGGGTTCGTGCACACAGCCCAGCTTGGAGCGAACGACCTACACCGAACTGAGATACCTACAGCGTGAGCT
ATGAGAAAGCGCCACGCTTCCCGAAGGGAGAAAGGCGGACAGGTATCCGGTAAGCGGCAGGGTCGGAACA
GGAGAGCGCACGAGGGAGCTTCCAGGGGGAAACGCCTGGTATCTTTATAGTCCTGTCGGGTTTCGCCACC
TCTGACTTGAGCGTCGATTTTTGTGATGCTCGTCAGGGGGGCGGAGCCTATGGAAAAACGCCAGCAACGC
GGCCTTTTTACGGTTCCTGGCCTTTTGCTGGCCTTTTGCTCACATGTTCTTTCCTGCGTTATCCCCTGAT
TCTGTGGATAACCGTATTACCGCCTTTGAGTGAGCTGATACCGCTCGCCGCAGCCGAACGACCGAGCGCA
GCGAGTCAGTGAGCGAGGAAGCGGAAGAGCGCCCAATACGCAAACCGCCTCTCCCCGCGCGTTGGCCGAT
TCATTAATGCAGCTGGCACGACAGGTTTCCCGACTGGAAAGCGGGCAGTGAGCGCAACGCAATTAATGTG
AGTTAGCTCACTCATTAGGCACCCCAGGCTTTACACTTTATGCTTCCGGCTCGTATGTTGTGTGGAATTG
TGAGCGGATAACAATTTCACACAGGAAACAGCTATGACCATGATTACGCCAAGCGCGCAATTAACCCTCA
CTAAAGGGAACAAAAGCTGGAGCTGCAAGCTTAATGTAGTCTTATGCAATACTCTTGTAGTCTTGCAACA
TGGTAACGATGAGTTAGCAACATGCCTTACAAGGAGAGAAAAAGCACCGTGCATGCCGATTGGTGGAAGT
AAGGTGGTACGATCGTGCCTTATTAGGAAGGCAACAGACGGGTCTGACATGGATTGGACGAACCACTGAA
TTGCCGCATTGCAGAGATATTGTATTTAAGTGCCTAGCTCGATACATAAACGGGTCTCTCTGGTTAGACC
AGATCTGAGCCTGGGAGCTCTCTGGCTAACTAGGGAACCCACTGCTTAAGCCTCAATAAAGCTTGCCTTG
AGTGCTTCAAGTAGTGTGTGCCCGTCTGTTGTGTGACTCTGGTAACTAGAGATCCCTCAGACCCTTTTAG
TCAGTGTGGAAAATCTCTAGCAGTGGCGCCCGAACAGGGACTTGAAAGCGAAAGGGAAACCAGAGGAGCT
CTCTCGACGCAGGACTCGGCTTGCTGAAGCGCGCACGGCAAGAGGCGAGGGGCGGCGACTGGTGAGTACG
CCAAAAATTTTGACTAGCGGAGGCTAGAAGGAGAGAGATGGGTGCGAGAGCGTCAGTATTAAGCGGGGGA
GAATTAGATCGCGATGGGAAAAAATTCGGTTAAGGCCAGGGGGAAAGAAAAAATATAAATTAAAACATAT
AGTATGGGCAAGCAGGGAGCTAGAACGATTCGCAGTTAATCCTGGCCTGTTAGAAACATCAGAAGGCTGT
AGACAAATACTGGGACAGCTACAACCATCCCTTCAGACAGGATCAGAAGAACTTAGATCATTATATAATA
CAGTAGCAACCCTCTATTGTGTGCATCAAAGGATAGAGATAAAAGACACCAAGGAAGCTTTAGACAAGAT
AGAGGAAGAGCAAAACAAAAGTAAGACCACCGCACAGCAAGCGGCCGCTGATCTTCAGACCTGGAGGAGG
AGATATGAGGGACAATTGGAGAAGTGAATTATATAAATATAAAGTAGTAAAAATTGAACCATTAGGAGTA
GCACCCACCAAGGCAAAGAGAAGAGTGGTGCAGAGAGAAAAAAGAGCAGTGGGAATAGGAGCTTTGTTCC
TTGGGTTCTTGGGAGCAGCAGGAAGCACTATGGGCGCAGCGTCAATGACGCTGACGGTACAGGCCAGACA
ATTATTGTCTGGTATAGTGCAGCAGCAGAACAATTTGCTGAGGGCTATTGAGGCGCAACAGCATCTGTTG
CAACTCACAGTCTGGGGCATCAAGCAGCTCCAGGCAAGAATCCTGGCTGTGGAAAGATACCTAAAGGATC
AACAGCTCCTGGGGATTTGGGGTTGCTCTGGAAAACTCATTTGCACCACTGCTGTGCCTTGGAATGCTAG
TTGGAGTAATAAATCTCTGGAACAGATTTGGAATCACACGACCTGGATGGAGTGGGACAGAGAAATTAAC
AATTACACAAGCTTAATACACTCCTTAATTGAAGAATCGCAAAACCAGCAAGAAAAGAATGAACAAGAAT
TATTGGAATTAGATAAATGGGCAAGTTTGTGGAATTGGTTTAACATAACAAATTGGCTGTGGTATATAAA
ATTATTCATAATGATAGTAGGAGGCTTGGTAGGTTTAAGAATAGTTTTTGCTGTACTTTCTATAGTGAAT
AGAGTTAGGCAGGGATATTCACCATTATCGTTTCAGACCCACCTCCCAACCCCGAGGGGACCCAGAGAGG
GCCTATTTCCCATGATTCCTTCATATTTGCATATACGATACAAGGCTGTTAGAGAGATAATTAGAATTAA
TTTGACTGTAAACACAAAGATATTAGTACAAAATACGTGACGTAGAAAGTAATAATTTCTTGGGTAGTTT
GCAGTTTTAAAATTATGTTTTAAAATGGACTATCATATGCTTACCGTAACTTGAAAGTATTTCGATTTCT
TGGCTTTATATATCTTGTGGAAAGGACGAAACACCGGTTTGCACACTGATCAATCGGTTTTAGAGCTAGA
AATAGCAAGTTAAAATAAGGCTAGTCCGTTATCAACTTGAAAAAGTGGCACCGAGTCGGTGCTTTTTTAA
GCTTGGCGTAACTAGATCTTGAGACAAATGGCAGTATTCATCCACAATTTTAAAAGAAAAGGGGGGATTG
GGGGGTACAGTGCAGGGGAAAGAATAGTAGACATAATAGCAACAGACATACAAACTAAAGAATTACAAAA
ACAAATTACAAAAATTCAAAATTTTCGGGTTTATTACAGGGACAGCAGAGATCCACTTTGGCGCCGGCTC
GAGGGGG
Features (pLannotate 1.2.2; 29 found; start..end, strand, type, name):
     14..80      +  CDS            small t antigen (fragment): SV40 (simian virus 40) small t antigen
    106..317     +  promoter       EF-1α core promoter: core promoter for human elongation factor EF-1α
    318..1256    +  intron         EF-1α intron A: intron upstream of the start codon of human EF-1α
   1278..1877    +  CDS            PuroR (fragment): puromycin N-acetyltransferase; pac from Streptomyces; confers resistance to puromycin
   1893..2481    +  misc_feature   WPRE: woodchuck hepatitis virus posttranscriptional regulatory element
   2532..2551    +  misc_feature   cPPT/CTS (fragment): central polypurine tract and central termination sequence of HIV-1
   2553..2786    +  LTR            3' LTR (ΔU3): self-inactivating 3' long terminal repeat (LTR) from HIV-1
   2864..2985    +  polyA_signal   SV40 poly(A) signal: SV40 polyadenylation signal
   3025..3160    +  rep_origin     SV40 ori: SV40 origin of replication
   3181..3199    -  promoter       T7 promoter: promoter for bacteriophage T7 RNA polymerase
   3207..3362    +  CDS            lacZα (fragment): LacZα fragment of β-galactosidase; lacZ fragment
   3367..3795    +  rep_origin     f1 ori (sequence partly withheld): f1 bacteriophage origin of replication; arrow indicates direction of (+) strand synthesis
   3848..3952    +  promoter       AmpR promoter: bla
   3953..4813    +  CDS            AmpR: β-lactamase; bla; confers resistance to ampicillin, carbenicillin, and related antibiotics
   4984..5572    +  rep_origin     ori: high-copy-number ColE1/pMB1/pBR322/pUC origin of replication
   5755..5847    +  CDS            lacI (fragment): lac repressor; lacI; The lac repressor binds to the lac operator to inhibit transcription in E. coli. This inhibition can be relieved by adding lactose or isopropyl-β-D-thiogalactopyranoside (IPTG).
   5860..5881    +  protein_bind   CAP binding site: CAP binding activates transcription in the presence of cAMP. E. coli catabolite activator protein
   5896..5926    +  promoter       lac promoter: promoter for the E. coli lac operon
   5934..5950    +  protein_bind   lac operator: The lac repressor binds to the lac operator to inhibit transcription in E. coli. This inhibition can be relieved by adding lactose or isopropyl-β-D-thiogalactopyranoside (IPTG). lac repressor encoded by lacI
   5995..6013    +  promoter       T3 promoter: promoter for bacteriophage T3 RNA polymerase
   6041..6267    +  promoter       RSV promoter: Rous sarcoma virus enhancer/promoter
   6268..6448    +  LTR            5' LTR (truncated): truncated 5' long terminal repeat (LTR) from HIV-1
   6495..6620    +  misc_feature   HIV-1 Ψ: packaging signal of human immunodeficiency virus type 1
   6604..6967    +  CDS            HIV-1 gag (fragment): gag protein from human immunodeficiency virus 1; gag
   7113..7346    +  misc_feature   RRE: The Rev response element (RRE) of HIV-1 allows for Rev-dependent mRNA export from the nucleus to the cytoplasm.
   7723..7749    +  CDS            Rev (fragment): human immunodeficiency virus 1 (HIV-1) Rev protein; rev; enhances nuclear export of unspliced and incompletely spliced viral mRNAs
   7753..7993    +  promoter       U6 promoter: RNA polymerase III promoter for human U6 snRNA
   8023..8098    +  misc_RNA       gRNA scaffold: guide RNA scaffold for the Streptococcus pyogenes CRISPR/Cas9 system
   8154..8271    +  misc_feature   cPPT/CTS: central polypurine tract and central termination sequence of HIV-1
