[The description below was written by a language model from this plasmid's Addgene catalogue record and pLannotate feature annotations shown in this document.]
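Description:
TRIM33 gRNA (BRDN0001162239) is a third-generation lentiviral CRISPR guide plasmid built on the lentiGuide-Puro backbone, carrying a single guide RNA directed against human TRIM33 (also known as TIF1γ/ECTO). It is propagated in E. coli as a high-copy plasmid through a ColE1/pUC-type origin with ampicillin selection from the β-lactamase gene. The backbone also retains an f1 origin, an SV40 origin and poly(A) signal, and remnants of a lac/T7/T3 cloning region.

The viral transfer cassette begins with an RSV promoter fused to a truncated HIV-1 5' LTR, which makes genomic RNA production in packaging cells independent of Tat. This is followed by the Ψ packaging signal with a partial gag sequence and the Rev response element for Rev-dependent nuclear export. Downstream, a human U6 RNA polymerase III promoter drives the TRIM33-specific spacer joined to the Streptococcus pyogenes Cas9 guide scaffold. A cPPT/CTS element, which aids nuclear import of the provirus, sits between this unit and a second expression unit. In that unit the EF-1α core promoter and its intron A express puromycin N-acetyltransferase for selection of transduced mammalian cells, and a WPRE enhances transcript expression. A self-inactivating ΔU3 3' LTR closes the cassette.

The plasmid does not encode Cas9, so it must be used with a separate Cas9 vector or in cells that already express the nuclease. The guide was designed against two TRIM33 reference transcripts and belongs to a human kinome-focused gRNA collection. It is suited to knockout of TRIM33 in human cells.
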