Addgene plasmid #77098: TRIM33 gRNA (BRDN0001162239)
Purpose: 3rd generation lentiviral gRNA plasmid targeting human TRIM33
Depositing lab: John Doench & David Root. Depositing organization: Broad Institute. Publication: Optimized sgRNA design to maximize activity and minimize off-target effects of CRISPR-Cas9. Doench JG, Fusi N, Sullender M, Hegde M, Vaimberg EW, Donovan KF, Smith I, Tothova Z, Wilen C, Orchard R, Virgin HW, Listgarten J, Root DE. Nat Biotechnol. 2016 Jan 18. doi: 10.1038/nbt.3437. PubMed 26780180.
Backbone
  Vector backbone: lentiGuide-Puro
  Backbone manufacturer: Zhang Lab (Addgene plasmid # 52963)
  Vector type: Mammalian Expression, Lentiviral, CRISPR
  Selectable markers: Puromycin
Growth in bacteria
  Bacterial resistance: Ampicillin, 100 μg/mL
  Growth temperature: 37°C
  Growth strain: DH5alpha
  Copy number: High Copy
Gene/Insert
  Gene/Insert name: TRIM33 (alt names: TRIM33; NM_015906.3)
  gRNA/shRNA sequence: GTTTGCACACTGATCAATCG
  Species: H. sapiens (human)
  Entrez Gene: TRIM33 (a.k.a. ECTO, PTC7, RFG7, TF1G, TIF1G, TIF1GAMMA, TIFGAMMA)
  Promoter: hU6
  Cloning method: Unknown
  Sequencing primers: 5′ U6-F; 3′ pS2-R
Terms and licenses: Academic/Nonprofit Terms; Industry Terms: Not Available to Industry
Depositor comments: The gRNA was designed to target the following Genbank reference sequence(s): NM_015906.3,NM_033020.2. Note that this plasmid does NOT contain Cas9. It should be used in conjunction with lentiCas9-Blast (Addgene #52962) or otherwise with cell lines already expressing Cas9. Browse the full kinome gRNA library at http://www.addgene.org/pooled-library/broadgpp-human-kinome/ or visit http://www.broadinstitute.org/rnai/public/ for detailed protocols and information.
How to cite: TRIM33 gRNA (BRDN0001162239) was a gift from John Doench & David Root (Addgene plasmid # 77098 ; http://n2t.net/addgene:77098 ; RRID:Addgene_77098)
