>Addgene plasmid #77098 | TRIM33 gRNA (BRDN0001162239) | depositor partial sequence | sequence record 144558 | Target Sequence
GTTTGCACACTGATCAATCG
