>Addgene plasmid #77098 | TRIM33 gRNA (BRDN0001162239) | addgene partial sequence | sequence record 187111 | hU6-F
TAGAAAGTAATAATTTCTTGGGTAGTTTGCAGTTTTAAAATTATGTTTTAAAATGGACTATCATATGCTT
ACCGTAACTTGAAAGTATTTCGATTTCTTGGCTTTATATATCTTGTGGAAAGGACGAAACACCGGTTTGC
ACACTGATCAATCGGTTTTAGAGCTAGAAATAGCAAGTTAAAATAAGGCTAGTCCGTTATCAACTTGAAA
AAGTGGCACCGAGTCGGTGCTTTTTTAAGCTTGGCGTAACTAGATCTTGAGACAAATGGCAGTATTCATC
CACAATTTTAAAAGAAAAGGGGGGATTGGGGGGTACAGTGCAGGGGAAAGAATAGTAGACATAATAGCAA
CAGACATACAAACTAAAGAATTACAAAAACAAATTACAAAAATTCAAAATTTTCGGGTTTATTACAGGGA
CAGCAGAGATCCACTTTGGCGCCGGCTCGAGGGGGCCCGGGTGCAAAGATGGATAAAGTTTTAAACAGAG
AGGAATCTTTGCAGCTAATGGACCTTCTAGGTCTTGAAAGGAGTGGGAATTGGCTCCGGTGCCCGTCAGT
GGGCAGAGCG
